>Addgene plasmid #140603 | pAID1.2-EF1a-NmCherry-mAID | depositor full sequence | sequence record 272991 | pAID1.2-EF1a-NmCherry-mAID sequence 7358 bps
TCTTGTCCAGAGGCGCTGCCACCATGACATACTTTCCTGAAGAGGTCGTCGAACACATTTTTAGCTTCCT
GCCTGCACAGAGAGATAGAAACACAGTGAGCCTGGTCTGCAAAGTGTGGTACGAGATCGAACGCCTGAGC
CGGAGAGGAGTGTTCGTCGGCAACTGCTATGCTGTGAGAGCAGGCAGGGTCGCCGCTAGGTTTCCAAATG
TGCGCGCACTGACCGTCAAGGGGAAACCCCACTTCGCCGACTTTAACCTGGTGCCCCCTGATTGGGGAGG
ATACGCCGGCCCTTGGATCGAGGCAGCCGCTCGCGGCTGTCATGGACTGGAGGAACTGCGCATGAAGCGA
ATGGTGGTCTCTGACGAAAGTCTGGAGCTGCTGGCTCGGAGCTTCCCTAGGTTTCGCGCACTGGTGCTGA
TTTCTTGCGAAGGCTTCAGCACCGATGGACTGGCAGCCGTGGCCTCCCACTGTAAGCTGCTGCGGGAGCT
GGACCTCCAGGAGAATGAAGTGGAGGATAGAGGCCCCAGATGGCTGTCTTGCTTCCCAGACTCATGTACC
AGCCTGGTGTCCCTGAACTTTGCCTGCATCAAAGGCGAAGTGAATGCTGGGTCCCTGGAGCGGCTGGTCT
CAAGAAGCCCCAACCTGAGGTCTCTGCGGCTGAACCGGAGCGTGAGCGTGGACACTCTGGCTAAGATTCT
GCTGAGAACCCCTAACCTGGAGGATCTGGGAACCGGCAATCTGACAGACGATTTCCAGACAGAATCCTAC
TTTAAACTGACTTCTGCCCTGGAGAAGTGTAAAATGCTGAGGAGTCTGTCAGGATTCTGGGATGCTTCAC
CCGTGTGCCTGAGCTTTATCTACCCTCTGTGTGCACAGCTGACAGGCCTGAACCTGAGCTATGCACCAAC
CCTGGACGCCAGTGATCTGACAAAGATGATCTCACGCTGCGTGAAACTCCAGCGACTGTGGGTGCTGGAC
TGTATTTCCGATAAGGGGCTCCAGGTGGTCGCCAGCTCCTGCAAGGACCTCCAGGAGCTGAGAGTGTTCC
CATCTGATTTTTACGTGGCCGGATATAGTGCTGTCACTGAGGAAGGCCTGGTGGCAGTCTCACTGGGATG
CCCAAAGCTGAACAGCCTGCTGTATTTCTGTCATCAGATGACTAATGCTGCACTGGTGACCGTCGCCAAG
AACTGCCCTAATTTCACCCGATTTCGGCTGTGTATTCTGGAACCAGGCAAACCCGACGTGGTCACATCCC
AGCCACTGGATGAAGGGTTTGGAGCTATCGTGAGAGAGTGCAAGGGACTCCAGAGGCTGAGCATTTCCGG
CCTGCTGACAGACAAAGTGTTCATGTACATCGGCAAGTATGCTAAGCAGCTGGAGATGCTGAGCATTGCA
TTTGCCGGAGACTCCGATAAGGGCATGATGCACGTGATGAACGGGTGTAAGAATCTGCGAAAACTGGAAA
TCCGGGACAGCCCTTTCGGGGATGCCGCTCTGCTGGGAAACTTTGCCAGATACGAGACAATGAGGAGCCT
GTGGATGTCTAGTTGCAATGTGACTCTGAAGGGCTGTCAGGTCCTGGCTAGTAAAATGCCTATGCTGAAC
GTGGAAGTCATTAATGAGCGGGACGGGTCTAACGAAATGGAGGAAAATCATGGCGACCTGCCAAAGGTGG
AGAAACTGTATGTGTATCGGACCACCGCAGGGGCAAGAGATGATGCTCCCAACTTTGTGAAGATTCTGGA
GGGCCGCGGCAGCCTGCTGACCTGCGGCGACGTGGAGGAGAACCCCGGCCCCATGAAAACATTTAACATT
TCTCAACAAGATCTAGAATTAGTAGAAGTAGCGACAGAGAAGATTACAATGCTTTATGAGGATAATAAAC
ATCATGTGGGAGCGGCAATTCGTACGAAAACAGGAGAAATCATTTCGGCAGTACATATTGAAGCGTATAT
AGGACGAGTAACTGTTTGTGCAGAAGCCATTGCGATTGGTAGTGCAGTTTCGAATGGACAAAAGGATTTT
GACACGATTGTAGCTGTTAGACACCCTTATTCTGACGAAGTAGATAGAAGTATTCGAGTGGTAAGTCCTT
GTGGTATGTGTAGGGAGTTGATTTCAGACTATGCACCAGATTGTTTTGTGTTAATAGAAATGAATGGCAA
GTTAGTCAAAACTACGATTGAAGAACTCATTCCACTCAAATATACCCGAAATTAAGGATCTTTTTCCCTC
TGCCAAAAATTATGGGGACATCATGAAGCCCCTTGAGGGATCCGCCCCTCTCCCTCCCCCCCCCCTAACG
TTACTGGCCGAAGCCGCTTGGAATAAGGCCGGTGTGCGTTTGTCTATATGTTATTTTCCACCATATTGCC
GTCTTTTGGCAATGTGAGGGCCCGGAAACCTGGCCCTGTCTTCTTGACGAGCATTCCTAGGGGTCTTTCC
CCTCTCGCCAAAGGAATGCAAGGTCTGTTGAATGTCGTGAAGGAAGCAGTTCCTCTGGAAGCTTCTTGAA
GACAAACAACGTCTGTAGCGACCCTTTGCAGGCAGCGGAACCCCCCACCTGGCGACAGGTGCCTCTGCGG
CCAAAAGCCACGTGTATAAGATACACCTGCAAAGGCGGCACAACCCCAGTGCCACGTTGTGAGTTGGATA
GTTGTGGAAAGAGTCAAATGGCTCTCCTCAAGCGTATTCAACAAGGGGCTGAAGGATGCCCAGAAGGTAC
CCCATTGTATGGGATCTGATCTGGGGCCTCGGTGCACATGCTTTACATGTGTTTAGTCGAGGTTAAAAAA
ACGTCTAGGCCCCCCGAACCACGGGGACGTGGTTTTCCTTTGAAAAACACGATGATAATATGGCCACAAC
CATGTGCGATAACATGGTGAGCAAGGGCGAGGAGGATAACATGGCCATCATCAAGGAGTTCATGCGCTTC
AAGGTGCACATGGAGGGCTCCGTGAACGGCCACGAGTTCGAGATCGAGGGCGAGGGCGAGGGCCGCCCCT
ACGAGGGCACCCAGACCGCCAAGCTGAAGGTGACCAAGGGTGGCCCCCTGCCCTTCGCCTGGGACATCCT
GTCCCCTCAGTTCATGTACGGCTCCAAGGCCTACGTGAAGCACCCCGCCGACATCCCCGACTACTTGAAG
CTGTCCTTCCCCGAGGGCTTCAAGTGGGAGCGCGTGATGAACTTCGAGGACGGCGGCGTGGTGACCGTGA
CCCAGGACTCCTCCCTGCAGGACGGCGAGTTCATCTACAAGGTGAAGCTGCGCGGCACCAACTTCCCCTC
CGACGGCCCCGTAATGCAGAAGAAGACCATGGGCTGGGAGGCCTCCTCCGAGCGGATGTACCCCGAGGAC
GGCGCCCTGAAGGGCGAGATCAAGCAGAGGCTGAAGCTGAAGGACGGCGGCCACTACGACGCTGAGGTCA
AGACCACCTACAAGGCCAAGAAGCCCGTGCAGCTGCCCGGCGCCTACAACGTCAACATCAAGTTGGACAT
CACCTCCCACAACGAGGACTACACCATCGTGGAACAGTACGAACGCGCCGAGGGCCGCCACTCCACCGGC
GGCATGGACGAGCTGTACAAGAAGGAGAAGAGTGCTTGTCCTAAAGATCCAGCCAAACCTCCGGCCAAGG
CACAAGTTGTGGGATGGCCACCGGTGAGATCATACCGGAAGAACGTGATGGTTTCCTGCCAAAAATCAAG
CGGTGGCCCGGAGGCGGCGGCGTTCGTGAAGGTATCAATGGACGGAGCACCGTACTTGAGGAAAATCGAT
TTGAGGATGTATAAAGGAGCTGGTGCAGGCGCTGGAGCGGGTGCCGATATCCAATTGTTGTTGTTAACTT
GTTTATTGCAGCTTATAATGGTTACAAATAAAGCAATAGCATCACAAATTTCACAAATAAAGCATTTTTT
TCACTGCATTCTAGTTGTGGTTTGTCCAAACTCATCAATGTATCTTAGCGCTCGGTCGTTCGGCTGCGGC
GAGCGGTATCAGCTCACTCAAAGGCGGTAATACGGTTATCCACAGAATCAGGGGATAACGCAGGAAAGAA
CATGTGAGCAAAAGGCCAGCAAAAGGCCAGGAACCGTAAAAAGGCCGCGTTGCTGGCGTTTTTCCATAGG
CTCCGCCCCCCTGACGAGCATCACAAAAATCGACGCTCAAGTCAGAGGTGGCGAAACCCGACAGGACTAT
AAAGATACCAGGCGTTTCCCCCTGGAAGCTCCCTCGTGCGCTCTCCTGTTCCGACCCTGCCGCTTACCGG
ATACCTGTCCGCCTTTCTCCCTTCGGGAAGCGTGGCGCTTTCTCATAGCTCACGCTGTAGGTATCTCAGT
TCGGTGTAGGTCGTTCGCTCCAAGCTGGGCTGTGTGCACGAACCCCCCGTTCAGCCCGACCGCTGCGCCT
TATCCGGTAACTATCGTCTTGAGTCCAACCCGGTAAGACACGACTTATCGCCACTGGCAGCAGCCACTGG
TAACAGGATTAGCAGAGCGAGGTATGTAGGCGGTGCTACAGAGTTCTTGAAGTGGTGGCCTAACTACGGC
TACACTAGAAGAACAGTATTTGGTATCTGCGCTCTGCTGAAGCCAGTTACCTTCGGAAAAAGAGTTGGTA
GCTCTTGATCCGGCAAACAAACCACCGCTGGTAGCGGTGGTTTTTTTGTTTGCAAGCAGCAGATTACGCG
CAGAAAAAAAGGATCTCAAGAAGATCCTTTGATCTTTTCTACGGGGTCTGACGCTCAGTGGAACGAAAAC
TCACGTTAAGGGATTTTGGTCATGAGATTATCAAAAAGGATCTTCACCTAGATCCTTTTAAATTAAAAAT
GAAGTTTTAAATCAATCTAAAGTATATATGAGTAAACTTGGTCTGACAGCCCCTGCGCAACGTGGCAGGA
AGCGCGCGCTGGCAAATGCTAAACCACTGCAGTGGTTACCAGTGCTTGATCAGTGAGGCACCGATCTCAG
CGATCTGCCTATTTCGTTCGTCCATAGTGGCCTGACTCCCCGTCGTGTAGATCACTACGATTCGTGAGGG
CTTACCATCAGGCCCCAGCGCAGCAATGATGCCGCGAGAGCCGCGTTCACCGGCCCCCGATTTGTCAGCA
ATGAACCAGCCAGCAGGGAGGGCCGAGCGAAGAAGTGGTCCTGCTACTTTGTCCGCCTCCATCCAGTCTA
TGAGCTGCTGTCGTGATGCTAGAGTAAGAAGTTCGCCAGTGAGTAGTTTCCGAAGAGTTGTGGCCATTGC
TACTGGCATCGTGGTATCACGCTCGTCGTTCGGTATGGCTTCGTTCAACTCTGGTTCCCAGCGGTCAAGC
CGGGTCACATGATCACCCATATTATGAAGAAATGCAGTCAGCTCCTTAGGGCCTCCGATCGTTGTCAGAA
GTAAGTTGGCCGCGGTGTTGTCGCTCATGGTAATGGCAGCACTACACAATTCTCTTACCGTCATGCCATC
CGTAAGATGCTTTTCCGTGACCGGCGAGTACTCAACCAAGTCGTTTTGTGAGTAGTGTATACGGCGACCA
AGCTGCTCTTGCCCGGCGTCTATACGGGACAACACCGCGCCACATAGCAGTACTTTGAAAGTGCTCATCA
TCGGGAATCGTTCTTCGGGGCGGAAAGACTCAAGGATCTTGCCGCTATTGAGATCCAGTTCGATATAGCC
CACTCTTGCACCCAGTTGATCTTCAGCATCTTTTACTTTCACCAGCGTTTCGGGGTGTGCAAAAACAGGC
AAGCAAAATGCCGCAAAGAAGGGAATGAGTGCGACACGAAAATGTTGGATGCTCATACTCGTCCTTTTTC
AATATTATTGAAGCATTTATCAGGGTTACTAGTACGTCTCTCAAGGATAAGTAAGTAATATTAAGGTACG
GGAGGTATTGGACAGGCCGCAATAAAATATCTTTATTTTCATTACATCTGTGTGTTGGTTTTTTGTGTGA
ATCGATAGTACTAACATACGCTCTCCATCAAAACAAAACGAAACAAAACAAACTAGCAAAATAGGCTGTC
CCCAGTGCAAGTGCAGGTGCCAGAACATTTCTCTGGCCTAACTAAGCTTTGCAAAGATGGATAAAGTTTT
AAACAGAGAGGAATCTTTGCAGCTAATGGACCTTCTAGGTCTTGAAAGGAGTGCGTGAGGCTCCGGTGCC
CGTCAGTGGGCAGAGCGCACATCGCCCACAGTCCCCGAGAAGTTGGGGGGAGGGGTCGGCAATTGAACCG
GTGCCTAGAGAAGGTGGCGCGGGGTAAACTGGGAAAGTGATGTCGTGTACTGGCTCCGCCTTTTTCCCGA
GGGTGGGGGAGAACCGTATATAAGTGCAGTAGTCGCCGTGAACGTTCTTTTTCGCAACGGGTTTGCCGCC
AGAACACAGGTAAGTGCCGTGTGTGGTTCCCGCGGGCCTGGCCTCTTTACGGGTTATGGCCCTTGCGTGC
CTTGAATTACTTCCACGCCCCTGGCTGCAGTACGTGATTCTTGATCCCGAGCTTCGGGTTGGAAGTGGGT
GGGAGAGTTCGAGGCCTTGCGCTTAAGGAGCCCCTTCGCCTCGTGCTTGAGTTGAGGCCTGGCCTGGGCG
CTGGGGCCGCCGCGTGCGAATCTGGTGGCACCTTCGCGCCTGTCTCGCTGCTTTCGATAAGTCTCTAGCC
ATTTAAAATTTTTGATGACCTGCTGCGACGCTTTTTTTCTGGCAAGATAGTCTTGTAAATGCGGGCCAAG
ATCTGCACACTGGTATTTCGGTTTTTGGGGCCGCGGGCGGCGACGGGGCCCGTGCGTCCCAGCGCACATG
TTCGGCGAGGCGGGGCCTGCGAGCGCGGCCACCGAGAATCGGACGGGGGTAGTCTCAAGCTGGCCGGCCT
GCTCTGGTGCCTGGCCTCGCGCCGCCGTGTATCGCCCCGCCCTGGGCGGCAAGGCTGGCCCGGTCGGCAC
CAGTTGCGTGAGCGGAAAGATGGCCGCTTCCCGGCCCTGCTGCAGGGAGCTCAAAATGGAGGACGCGGCG
CTCGGGAGAGCGGGCGGGTGAGTCACCCACACAAAGGAAAAGGGCCTTTCCGTCCTCAGCCGTCGCTTCA
TGTGACTCCACGGAGTACCGGGCGCCGTCCAGGCACCTCGATTAGTTCTCGAGCTTTTGGAGTACGTCGT
CTTTAGGTTGGGGGGAGGGGTTTTATGCGATGGAGTTTCCCCACACTGAGTGGGTGGAGACTGAAGTTAG
GCCAGCTTGGCACTTGATGTAATTCTCCTTGGAATTTGCCCTTTTTGAGTTTGGATCTTGGTTCATTCTC
AAGCCTCAGACAGTGGTTCAAAGTTTTTTTCTTCCATTTCAGGTGTCGTGAATTGCGGAAGGCCGTCAAG
GCCACGTG
Features (pLannotate 1.2.2; 14 found; start..end, strand, type, name):
     24..1748    +  CDS            TIR1B_ORYSJ: Experimental evidence at transcript level: Swiss-Prot protein existence level 2. From Oryza sativa subsp. japonica (Rice).
   1803..2222    +  CDS            bsr: BSR_BACCE - Experimental evidence at protein level: Swiss-Prot protein existence level 1. Catalyzes the deamination of the cytosine moiety of the antibiotics blasticidin S, cytomycin and acetylblasticidin S. From Bacillus cereus.
   2396..2858    +  misc_feature   IRES: internal ribosome entry site (IRES) of the encephalomyocarditis virus (EMCV)
   2884..3591    +  CDS            mCherry: mCherry is a basic (constitutively fluorescent) red fluorescent protein published in 2004, derived from Discosoma sp.. It is reported to be a very rapidly-maturing monomer with low acid sensitivity.
   3592..3795    +  CDS            mini-AID: minimal degron from the auxin-responsive IAA17 protein of Arabidopsis thaliana (Kubota et al., 2013) acts as an auxin-inducible degron (AID) in the presence of TIR1
   3846..3967    +  polyA_signal   SV40 poly(A) signal: SV40 polyadenylation signal
   4121..4709    -  rep_origin     ori: high-copy-number ColE1/pMB1/pBR322/pUC origin of replication
   4879..4912    +  misc_feature   HA-L (fragment): left homology arm from intron 1 of the mouse Rosa26 gene (Soriano, 1999)
   4936..5796    -  CDS            AmpR: β-lactamase confers resistance to ampicillin, carbenicillin, and related antibiotics
   5797..5838    -  promoter       AmpR promoter (fragment): bla
   5901..5949    +  polyA_signal   poly(A) signal: synthetic polyadenylation signal
   5963..6054    +  misc_feature   pause site: RNA polymerase II transcriptional pause signal from the human α2 globin gene
   6077..6144    +  CDS            small t antigen (fragment): SV40 (simian virus 40) small t antigen
   6150..7331    +  promoter       EF-1α promoter: strong constitutive promoter for human elongation factor EF-1α
