>Addgene plasmid #140603 | pAID1.2-EF1a-NmCherry-mAID | addgene full sequence | sequence record 299317 | Addgene NGS Result
GGCTCCGGTGCCCGTCAGTGGGCAGAGCGCACATCGCCCACAGTCCCCGAGAAGTTGGGGGGAGGGGTCG
GCAATTGAACCGGTGCCTAGAGAAGGTGGCGCGGGGTAAACTGGGAAAGTGATGTCGTGTACTGGCTCCG
CCTTTTTCCCGAGGGTGGGGGAGAACCGTATATAAGTGCAGTAGTCGCCGTGAACGTTCTTTTTCGCAAC
GGGTTTGCCGCCAGAACACAGGTAAGTGCCGTGTGTGGTTCCCGCGGGCCTGGCCTCTTTACGGGTTATG
GCCCTTGCGTGCCTTGAATTACTTCCACCTGGCTGCAGTACGTGATTCTTGATCCCGAGCTTCGGGTTGG
AAGTGGGTGGGAGAGTTCGAGGCCTTGCGCTTAAGGAGCCCCTTCGCCTCGTGCTTGAGTTGAGGCCTGG
CCTGGGCGCTGGGGCCGCCGCGTGCGAATCTGGTGGCACCTTCGCGCCTGTCTCGCTGCTTTCGATAAGT
CTCTAGCCATTTAAAATTTTTGATGACCTGCTGCGACGCTTTTTTTCTGGCAAGATAGTCTTGTAAATGC
GGGCCAAGATCTGCACACTGGTATTTCGGTTTTTGGGGCCGCGGGCGGCGACGGGGCCCGTGCGTCCCAG
CGCACATGTTCGGCGAGGCGGGGCCTGCGAGCGCGGCCACCGAGAATCGGACGGGGGTAGTCTCAAGCTG
GCCGGCCTGCTCTGGTGCCTGGCCTCGCGCCGCCGTGTATCGCCCCGCCCTGGGCGGCAAGGCTGGCCCG
GTCGGCACCAGTTGCGTGAGCGGAAAGATGGCCGCTTCCCGGCCCTGCTGCAGGGAGCTCAAAATGGAGG
ACGCGGCGCTCGGGAGAGCGGGCGGGTGAGTCACCCACACAAAGGAAAAGGGCCTTTCCGTCCTCAGCCG
TCGCTTCATGTGACTCCACGGAGTACCGGGCGCCGTCCAGGCACCTCGATTAGTTCTCGAGCTTTTGGAG
TACGTCGTCTTTAGGTTGGGGGGAGGGGTTTTATGCGATGGAGTTTCCCCACACTGAGTGGGTGGAGACT
GAAGTTAGGCCAGCTTGGCACTTGATGTAATTCTCCTTGGAATTTGCCCTTTTTGAGTTTGGATCTTGGT
TCATTCTCAAGCCTCAGACAGTGGTTCAAAGTTTTTTTCTTCCATTTCAGGTGTCGTGAATTGCGGAAGG
CCGTCAAGGCCACGTGTCTTGTCCAGAGGCGCTGCCACCATGACATACTTTCCTGAAGAGGTCGTCGAAC
ACATTTTTAGCTTCCTGCCTGCACAGAGAGATAGAAACACAGTGAGCCTGGTCTGCAAAGTGTGGTACGA
GATCGAACGCCTGAGCCGGAGAGGAGTGTTCGTCGGCAACTGCTATGCTGTGAGAGCAGGCAGGGTCGCC
GCTAGGTTTCCAAATGTGCGCGCACTGACCGTCAAGGGGAAACCCCACTTCGCCGACTTTAACCTGGTGC
CCCCTGATTGGGGAGGATACGCCGGCCCTTGGATCGAGGCAGCCGCTCGCGGCTGTCATGGACTGGAGGA
ACTGCGCATGAAGCGAATGGTGGTCTCTGACGAAAGTCTGGAGCTGCTGGCTCGGAGCTTCCCTAGGTTT
CGCGCACTGGTGCTGATTTCTTGCGAAGGCTTCAGCACCGATGGACTGGCAGCCGTGGCCTCCCACTGTA
AGCTGCTGCGGGAGCTGGACCTCCAGGAGAATGAAGTGGAGGATAGAGGCCCCAGATGGCTGTCTTGCTT
CCCAGACTCATGTACCAGCCTGGTGTCCCTGAACTTTGCCTGCATCAAAGGCGAAGTGAATGCTGGGTCC
CTGGAGCGGCTGGTCTCAAGAAGCCCCAACCTGAGGTCTCTGCGGCTGAACCGGAGCGTGAGCGTGGACA
CTCTGGCTAAGATTCTGCTGAGAACCCCTAACCTGGAGGATCTGGGAACCGGCAATCTGACAGACGATTT
CCAGACAGAATCCTACTTTAAACTGACTTCTGCCCTGGAGAAGTGTAAAATGCTGAGGAGTCTGTCAGGA
TTCTGGGATGCTTCACCCGTGTGCCTGAGCTTTATCTACCCTCTGTGTGCACAGCTGACAGGCCTGAACC
TGAGCTATGCACCAACCCTGGACGCCAGTGATCTGACAAAGATGATCTCACGCTGCGTGAAACTCCAGCG
ACTGTGGGTGCTGGACTGTATTTCCGATAAGGGGCTCCAGGTGGTCGCCAGCTCCTGCAAGGACCTCCAG
GAGCTGAGAGTGTTCCCATCTGATTTTTACGTGGCCGGATATAGTGCTGTCACTGAGGAAGGCCTGGTGG
CAGTCTCACTGGGATGCCCAAAGCTGAACAGCCTGCTGTATTTCTGTCATCAGATGACTAATGCTGCACT
GGTGACCGTCGCCAAGAACTGCCCTAATTTCACCCGATTTCGGCTGTGTATTCTGGAACCAGGCAAACCC
GACGTGGTCACATCCCAGCCACTGGATGAAGGGTTTGGAGCTATCGTGAGAGAGTGCAAGGGACTCCAGA
GGCTGAGCATTTCCGGCCTGCTGACAGACAAAGTGTTCATGTACATCGGCAAGTATGCTAAGCAGCTGGA
GATGCTGAGCATTGCATTTGCCGGAGACTCCGATAAGGGCATGATGCACGTGATGAACGGGTGTAAGAAT
CTGCGAAAACTGGAAATCCGGGACAGCCCTTTCGGGGATGCCGCTCTGCTGGGAAACTTTGCCAGATACG
AGACAATGAGGAGCCTGTGGATGTCTAGTTGCAATGTGACTCTGAAGGGCTGTCAGGTCCTGGCTAGTAA
AATGCCTATGCTGAACGTGGAAGTCATTAATGAGCGGGACGGGTCTAACGAAATGGAGGAAAATCATGGC
GACCTGCCAAAGGTGGAGAAACTGTATGTGTATCGGACCACCGCAGGGGCAAGAGATGATGCTCCCAACT
TTGTGAAGATTCTGGAGGGCCGCGGCAGCCTGCTGACCTGCGGCGACGTGGAGGAGAACCCCGGCCCCAT
GAAAACATTTAACATTTCTCAACAAGATCTAGAATTAGTAGAAGTAGCGACAGAGAAGATTACAATGCTT
TATGAGGATAATAAACATCATGTGGGAGCGGCAATTCGTACGAAAACAGGAGAAATCATTTCGGCAGTAC
ATATTGAAGCGTATATAGGACGAGTAACTGTTTGTGCAGAAGCCATTGCGATTGGTAGTGCAGTTTCGAA
TGGACAAAAGGATTTTGACACGATTGTAGCTGTTAGACACCCTTATTCTGACGAAGTAGATAGAAGTATT
CGAGTGGTAAGTCCTTGTGGTATGTGTAGGGAGTTGATTTCAGACTATGCACCAGATTGTTTTGTGTTAA
TAGAAATGAATGGCAAGTTAGTCAAAACTACGATTGAAGAACTCATTCCACTCAAATATACCCGAAATTA
AGGATCTTTTTCCCTCTGCCAAAAATTATGGGGACATCATGAAGCCCCTTGAGGGATCCGCCCCTCTCCC
TCCCCCCCCCCTAACGTTACTGGCCGAAGCCGCTTGGAATAAGGCCGGTGTGCGTTTGTCTATATGTTAT
TTTCCACCATATTGCCGTCTTTTGGCAATGTGAGGGCCCGGAAACCTGGCCCTGTCTTCTTGACGAGCAT
TCCTAGGGGTCTTTCCCCTCTCGCCAAAGGAATGCAAGGTCTGTTGAATGTCGTGAAGGAAGCAGTTCCT
CTGGAAGCTTCTTGAAGACAAACAACGTCTGTAGCGACCCTTTGCAGGCAGCGGAACCCCCCACCTGGCG
ACAGGTGCCTCTGCGGCCAAAAGCCACGTGTATAAGATACACCTGCAAAGGCGGCACAACCCCAGTGCCA
CGTTGTGAGTTGGATAGTTGTGGAAAGAGTCAAATGGCTCTCCTCAAGCGTATTCAACAAGGGGCTGAAG
GATGCCCAGAAGGTACCCCATTGTATGGGATCTGATCTGGGGCCTCGGTACACATGCTTTACATGTGTTT
AGTCGAGGTTAAAAAAACGTCTAGGCCCCCCGAACCACGGGGACGTGGTTTTCCTTTGAAAAACACGATG
ATAATATGGCCACAACCATGTGCGATAACATGGTGAGCAAGGGCGAGGAGGATAACATGGCCATCATCAA
GGAGTTCATGCGCTTCAAGGTGCACATGGAGGGCTCCGTGAACGGCCACGAGTTCGAGATCGAGGGCGAG
GGCGAGGGCCGCCCCTACGAGGGCACCCAGACCGCCAAGCTGAAGGTGACCAAGGGTGGCCCCCTGCCCT
TCGCCTGGGACATCCTGTCCCCTCAGTTCATGTACGGCTCCAAGGCCTACGTGAAGCACCCCGCCGACAT
CCCCGACTACTTGAAGCTGTCCTTCCCCGAGGGCTTCAAGTGGGAGCGCGTGATGAACTTCGAGGACGGC
GGCGTGGTGACCGTGACCCAGGACTCCTCCCTGCAGGACGGCGAGTTCATCTACAAGGTGAAGCTGCGCG
GCACCAACTTCCCCTCCGACGGCCCCGTAATGCAGAAGAAGACCATGGGCTGGGAGGCCTCCTCCGAGCG
GATGTACCCCGAGGACGGCGCCCTGAAGGGCGAGATCAAGCAGAGGCTGAAGCTGAAGGACGGCGGCCAC
TACGACGCTGAGGTCAAGACCACCTACAAGGCCAAGAAGCCCGTGCAGCTGCCCGGCGCCTACAACGTCA
ACATCAAGTTGGACATCACCTCCCACAACGAGGACTACACCATCGTGGAACAGTACGAACGCGCCGAGGG
CCGCCACTCCACCGGCGGCATGGACGAGCTGTACAAGAAGGAGAAGAGTGCTTGTCCTAAAGATCCAGCC
AAACCTCCGGCCAAGGCACAAGTTGTGGGATGGCCACCGGTGAGATCATACCGGAAGAACGTGATGGTTT
CCTGCCAAAAATCAAGCGGTGGCCCGGAGGCGGCGGCGTTCGTGAAGGTATCAATGGACGGAGCACCGTA
CTTGAGGAAAATCGATTTGAGGATGTATAAAGGAGCTGGTGCAGGCGCTGGAGCGGGTGCCGATATCCAA
TTGTTGTTGTTAACTTGTTTATTGCAGCTTATAATGGTTACAAATAAAGCAATAGCATCACAAATTTCAC
AAATAAAGCATTTTTTTCACTGCATTCTAGTTGTGGTTTGTCCAAACTCATCAATGTATCTTAGCGCTCG
GTCGTTCGGCTGCGGCGAGCGGTATCAGCTCACTCAAAGGCGGTAATACGGTTATCCACAGAATCAGGGG
ATAACGCAGGAAAGAACATGTGAGCAAAAGGCCAGCAAAAGGCCAGGAACCGTAAAAAGGCCGCGTTGCT
GGCGTTTTTCCATAGGCTCCGCCCCCCTGACGAGCATCACAAAAATCGACGCTCAAGTCAGAGGTGGCGA
AACCCGACAGGACTATAAAGATACCAGGCGTTTCCCCCTGGAAGCTCCCTCGTGCGCTCTCCTGTTCCGA
CCCTGCCGCTTACCGGATACCTGTCCGCCTTTCTCCCTTCGGGAAGCGTGGCGCTTTCTCATAGCTCACG
CTGTAGGTATCTCAGTTCGGTGTAGGTCGTTCGCTCCAAGCTGGGCTGTGTGCACGAACCCCCCGTTCAG
CCCGACCGCTGCGCCTTATCCGGTAACTATCGTCTTGAGTCCAACCCGGTAAGACACGACTTATCGCCAC
TGGCAGCAGCCACTGGTAACAGGATTAGCAGAGCGAGGTATGTAGGCGGTGCTACAGAGTTCTTGAAGTG
GTGGCCTAACTACGGCTACACTAGAAGAACAGTATTTGGTATCTGCGCTCTGCTGAAGCCAGTTACCTTC
GGAAAAAGAGTTGGTAGCTCTTGATCCGGCAAACAAACCACCGCTGGTAGCGGTGGTTTTTTTGTTTGCA
AGCAGCAGATTACGCGCAGAAAAAAAGGATCTCAAGAAGATCCTTTGATCTTTTCTACGGGGTCTGACGC
TCAGTGGAACGAAAACTCACGTTAAGGGATTTTGGTCATGAGATTATCAAAAAGGATCTTCACCTAGATC
CTTTTAAATTAAAAATGAAGTTTTAAATCAATCTAAAGTATATATGAGTAAACTTGGTCTGACAGCCCCT
GCGCAACGTGGCAGGAAGCGCGCGCTGGCAAATGCTAAACCACTGCAGTGGTTACCAGTGCTTGATCAGT
GAGGCACCGATCTCAGCGATCTGCCTATTTCGTTCGTCCATAGTGGCCTGACTCCCCGTCGTGTAGATCA
CTACGATTCGTGAGGGCTTACCATCAGGCCCCAGCGCAGCAATGATGCCGCGAGAGCCGCGTTCACCGGC
CCCCGATTTGTCAGCAATGAACCAGCCAGCAGGGAGGGCCGAGCGAAGAAGTGGTCCTGCTACTTTGTCC
GCCTCCATCCAGTCTATGAGCTGCTGTCGTGATGCTAGAGTAAGAAGTTCGCCAGTGAGTAGTTTCCGAA
GAGTTGTGGCCATTGCTACTGGCATCGTGGTATCACGCTCGTCGTTCGGTATGGCTTCGTTCAACTCTGG
TTCCCAGCGGTCAAGCCGGGTCACATGATCACCCATATTATGAAGAAATGCAGTCAGCTCCTTAGGGCCT
CCGATCGTTGTCAGAAGTAAGTTGGCCGCGGTGTTGTCGCTCATGGTAATGGCAGCACTACACAATTCTC
TTACCGTCATGCCATCCGTAAGATGCTTTTCCGTGACCGGCGAGTACTCAACCAAGTCGTTTTGTGAGTA
GTGTATACGGCGACCAAGCTGCTCTTGCCCGGCGTCTATACGGGACAACACCGCGCCACATAGCAGTACT
TTGAAAGTGCTCATCATCGGGAATCGTTCTTCGGGGCGGAAAGACTCAAGGATCTTGCCGCTATTGAGAT
CCAGTTCGATATAGCCCACTCTTGCACCCAGTTGATCTTCAGCATCTTTTACTTTCACCAGCGTTTCGGG
GTGTGCAAAAACAGGCAAGCAAAATGCCGCAAAGAAGGGAATGAGTGCGACACGAAAATGTTGGATGCTC
ATACTCGTCCTTTTTCAATATTATTGAAGCATTTATCAGGGTTACTAGTACGTCTCTCAAGGATAAGTAA
GTAATATTAAGGTACGGGAGGTATTGGACAGGCCGCAATAAAATATCTTTATTTTCATTACATCTGTGTG
TTGGTTTTTTGTGTGAATCGATAGTACTAACATACGCTCTCCATCAAAACAAAACGAAACAAAACAAACT
AGCAAAATAGGCTGTCCCCAGTGCAAGTGCAGGTGCCAGAACATTTCTCTGGCCTAACCAGGCTCCCCAG
CAGGCAGAAGTATGCAAAGCATGCATCTCAATTAGTCAGCAACCATAGTCCCGCCCCTAACTCCGCCCAT
CCCGCCCCTAACTCCGCCCAGTTCCGCCCATTCTCCGCCCCATGGCTGACTAATTTTTTTTATTTATGCA
GAGGCCGAGGCCGCCTCGGCCTCTGAGCTATTCCAGAAGTAGTGAGGAGGCTTTTTTGGAGGCCTAGGCT
TTTGCAAAAAGCTTTGCAAAGATGGATAAAGTTTTAAACAGAGAGGAATCTTTGCAGCTAATGGACCTTC
TAGGTCTTGAAAGGAGTGGGAATT
Features (pLannotate 1.2.2; 15 found; start..end, strand, type, name):
      1..1179    +  promoter       EF-1α promoter: strong constitutive promoter for human elongation factor EF-1α
   1230..2954    +  CDS            TIR1B_ORYSJ: Experimental evidence at transcript level: Swiss-Prot protein existence level 2. From Oryza sativa subsp. japonica (Rice).
   3009..3428    +  CDS            bsr: BSR_BACCE - Experimental evidence at protein level: Swiss-Prot protein existence level 1. Catalyzes the deamination of the cytosine moiety of the antibiotics blasticidin S, cytomycin and acetylblasticidin S. From Bacillus cereus.
   3491..4077    +  misc_feature   IRES2: internal ribosome entry site (IRES) of the encephalomyocarditis virus (EMCV)
   4090..4797    +  CDS            mCherry: mCherry is a basic (constitutively fluorescent) red fluorescent protein published in 2004, derived from Discosoma sp.. It is reported to be a very rapidly-maturing monomer with low acid sensitivity.
   4798..5001    +  CDS            mini-AID: minimal degron from the auxin-responsive IAA17 protein of Arabidopsis thaliana (Kubota et al., 2013) acts as an auxin-inducible degron (AID) in the presence of TIR1
   5052..5173    +  polyA_signal   SV40 poly(A) signal: SV40 polyadenylation signal
   5327..5915    -  rep_origin     ori: high-copy-number ColE1/pMB1/pBR322/pUC origin of replication
   6085..6118    +  misc_feature   HA-L (fragment): left homology arm from intron 1 of the mouse Rosa26 gene (Soriano, 1999)
   6142..7002    -  CDS            AmpR: β-lactamase confers resistance to ampicillin, carbenicillin, and related antibiotics
   7003..7044    -  promoter       AmpR promoter (fragment): bla
   7107..7155    +  polyA_signal   poly(A) signal: synthetic polyadenylation signal
   7169..7260    +  misc_feature   pause site: RNA polymerase II transcriptional pause signal from the human α2 globin gene
   7280..7490    +  promoter       SV40 promoter: SV40 early promoter
   7512..7578    +  CDS            small t antigen (fragment): SV40 (simian virus 40) small t antigen
