[The description below was written by a language model from this plasmid's Addgene catalogue record and pLannotate feature annotations shown in this document.]
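Description:
pAID1.2-EF1a-NmCherry-mAID is a mammalian expression plasmid for the auxin-inducible degron (AID) system. The catalogue lists it as built on a pBlueScript backbone, and it is maintained in bacteria through a high-copy ColE1/pUC-type origin and an ampicillin resistance (β-lactamase) gene. Blasticidin is the selectable marker for mammalian cells. The catalogue gives a total size of about 7.3 kb. The depositor's sequence is 7,358 nt, while the repository's sequencing result is somewhat longer at 7,584 nt. The two records are circularly permuted relative to each other, and the longer one carries an annotated SV40 early promoter segment upstream of the EF-1α promoter that is not annotated in the depositor file.

The payload is a single expression unit driven by the strong constitutive human EF-1α promoter. First comes the rice (Oryza sativa) TIR1 coding sequence, the F-box auxin receptor that recruits degron-tagged proteins for ubiquitination. It is followed closely by the bsr blasticidin S deaminase gene. No linker or separate promoter is annotated in the short gap between them, so the record does not state how the two are co-expressed. An EMCV IRES then permits translation of mCherry fused directly at its C-terminus to the mini-AID degron from Arabidopsis IAA17, and an SV40 polyadenylation signal closes the unit. A synthetic poly(A) signal and a transcriptional pause site sit upstream of the promoter region, a standard arrangement for limiting read-through from the backbone.

One transcript therefore supplies the auxin receptor, drug selection and a red fluorescent degron reporter. The name suggests that mCherry-mAID is intended as an N-terminal tagging module for a protein of interest, though the record does not state this. As deposited, the plasmid expresses OsTIR1 with mCherry-mAID, which is suited to monitoring auxin-induced degradation in mammalian cells.
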