Addgene plasmid #140603: pAID1.2-EF1a-NmCherry-mAID
Purpose: Expression of OsTIR1 and mCherry-mAID protein in mammalian cells under the control of EF1a promoter
Depositing lab: Tatsuo Fukagawa. Depositing organization: The University of Osaka. Publication: A super-sensitive auxin-inducible degron system with an engineered auxin-TIR1 pair. Nishimura K, Yamada R, Hagihara S, Iwasaki R, Uchida N, Kamura T, Takahashi K, Torii KU, Fukagawa T. Nucleic Acids Res. 2020 Oct 9;48(18):e108. doi: 10.1093/nar/gkaa748. PubMed 32941625.
Backbone
  Vector backbone: pBlueScript
  Backbone size w/o insert (bp): 3000
  Total vector size (bp): 7346
  Vector type: Mammalian Expression
  Selectable markers: Blasticidin
Growth in bacteria
  Bacterial resistance: Ampicillin, 100 μg/mL
  Growth temperature: 37°C
  Growth strain: DH5alpha
  Copy number: High Copy
Gene/Insert
  Gene/Insert name: OsTIR1
  Species: oriza sativa
  Insert size (bp): 1725
Terms and licenses: Academic/Nonprofit Terms; Industry Terms: Not Available to Industry
Depositor comments: Please visit https://www.biorxiv.org/content/10.1101/2020.01.20.912113v1 for bioRxiv preprint.
How to cite: pAID1.2-EF1a-NmCherry-mAID was a gift from Tatsuo Fukagawa (Addgene plasmid # 140603 ; http://n2t.net/addgene:140603 ; RRID:Addgene_140603)
